Addgene plasmid #46878: pMA1662
Purpose: (Empty Backbone) Retroviral vector, Hygromycin resistance
Depositing lab: Mikhail Alexeyev & Troy Stevens. Depositing organization: University of South Alabama. Publication: Pseudomonas aeruginosa exotoxin Y is a promiscuous cyclase that increases endothelial tau phosphorylation and permeability. Ochoa CD, Alexeyev M, Pastukh V, Balczon R, Stevens T. J Biol Chem. 2012 Jul 20;287(30):25407-18. doi: 10.1074/jbc.M111.301440. Epub 2012 May 25. PubMed 22637478.
Backbone
  Vector backbone: pMA1662
  Backbone manufacturer: Homemade
  Backbone size (bp): 5684
  Vector type: Retroviral
  Selectable markers: Hygromycin
Growth in bacteria
  Bacterial resistance: Ampicillin, 100 μg/mL
  Growth temperature: 37°C
  Growth strain: Stbl3
  Copy number: High Copy
Resource information
  A portion of this plasmid was derived from a plasmid made by: This vector was derived in our lab
Terms and licenses: Academic/Nonprofit Terms; Industry Terms
How to cite: pMA1662 was a gift from Mikhail Alexeyev & Troy Stevens (Addgene plasmid # 46878 ; http://n2t.net/addgene:46878 ; RRID:Addgene_46878)
