[The description below was written by a language model from this plasmid's Addgene catalogue record and pLannotate feature annotations shown in this document.]
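Description:
pMA1662 is an empty gammaretroviral (Moloney murine leukemia virus-type) expression backbone made in-house by the depositing lab, intended for producing recombinant retrovirus that stably transduces mammalian cells and allows selection with hygromycin. In bacteria it is maintained through a high-copy ColE1/pUC-type origin and an ampicillin resistance gene (β-lactamase with its own bla promoter). The catalogue lists the backbone at 5,684 bp, while the annotated depositor sequence is slightly longer at 5,752 nt.

The proviral segment is bounded by two MMLV long terminal repeats. Downstream of the 5' LTR lie a fragment of the murine embryonic stem cell virus Ψ packaging signal and a truncated gag sequence lacking its start codon; together these form an extended packaging region that promotes encapsidation of the genomic RNA without expressing Gag protein. Next come two fragments of a pBluescript-derived multiple cloning site, annotated in reverse orientation, which is where a gene of interest would be inserted. No separate promoter is annotated upstream of this site, so an insert would presumably be transcribed from the 5' LTR, although the record does not say so explicitly. After the cloning site, an internal SV40 enhancer/early promoter drives hph, the E. coli hygromycin B phosphotransferase, providing selection of transduced cells independently of the insert. The 3' LTR closes the provirus. A short Moloney murine sarcoma virus LTR fragment and a small lacI fragment annotated just beyond it appear to be cloning remnants rather than functional parts. Because gag is truncated and no pol or env genes are annotated, viral proteins must be supplied in trans by packaging cells or helper plasmids.
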