Features (pLannotate 1.2.2; 13 found; start..end, strand, type, name):
      8..477     +  LTR            LTR: long terminal repeat from Moloney murine leukemia virus
    601..875     +  misc_feature   MESV Ψ (fragment): packaging signal of murine embryonic stem cell virus
    942..1358    +  CDS            gag (truncated): truncated Moloney murine leukemia virus (MMLV) gag gene lacking the start codon
   1390..1452    -  misc_feature   MCS (fragment): pBluescript multiple cloning site
   1469..1513    -  misc_feature   MCS (fragment): pBluescript multiple cloning site
   1529..1858    +  promoter       SV40 promoter: SV40 enhancer and early promoter
   1935..2957    +  CDS            hph: KHYB_ECOLX - Experimental evidence at protein level: Swiss-Prot protein existence level 1. The aminoglycoside phosphotransferases achieve inactivation of their antibiotic substrates by phosphorylation. Only phosphorylates hygromycin and closely related compounds such as demethyl analogs and destomycin. From Escherichia coli.
   3029..3622    +  LTR            LTR: long terminal repeat from Moloney murine leukemia virus
   3631..3677    +  LTR            5' LTR (truncated) (fragment): truncated long terminal repeat from Moloney murine sarcoma virus
   3760..3808    -  CDS            lacI (fragment): lac repressor; lacI; The lac repressor binds to the lac operator to inhibit transcription in E. coli. This inhibition can be relieved by adding lactose or isopropyl-β-D-thiogalactopyranoside (IPTG).
   3994..4582    -  rep_origin     ori: high-copy-number ColE1/pMB1/pBR322/pUC origin of replication
   4764..5624    -  CDS            AmpR: β-lactamase; bla; confers resistance to ampicillin, carbenicillin, and related antibiotics
   5625..5729    -  promoter       AmpR promoter: bla
>Addgene plasmid #46878 | pMA1662 | depositor full sequence | sequence record 71845 | replacement sequence
CTGCAGCCTGAATATGGGCCAAACAGGATATCTGTGGTAAGCAGTTCCTGCCCCGGCTCAGGGCCAAGAA
CAGATGGAACAGCTGAATATGGGCCAAACAGGATATCTGTGGTAAGCAGTTCCTGCCCCGGCTCAGGGCC
AAGAACAGATGGTCCCCAGATGCGGTCCAGCCCTCAGCAGTTTCTAGAGAACCATCAGATGTTTCCAGGG
TGCCCCAAGGACCTGAAATGACCCTGTGCCTTATTTGAACTAACCAATCAGTTCGCTTCTCGCTTCTGTT
CGCGCGCTTCTGCTCCCCGAGCTCAATAAAAGAGCCCACAACCCCTCACTCGGGGCGCCAGTCCTCCGAT
TGACTGAGTCGCCCGGGTACCCGTGTATCCAATAAACCCTCTTGCAGTTGCATCCGACTTGTGGTCTCGC
TGTTCCTTGGGAGGGTCTCCTCTGAGTGATTGACTACCCGTCAGCGGGGGTCTTTCATTTGGGGGCTCGT
CCGGGATCGGGAGACCCCTGCCCAGGGACCACCGACCCACCACCGGGAGGTAAGCTGGCCAGCAACTTAT
CTGTGTCTGTCCGATTGTCTAGTGTCTATGACTGATTTTATGCGCCTGCGTCGGTACTAGTTAGCTAACT
AGCTCTGTATCTGGCGGACCCGTGGTGGAACTGACGAGTTCTGAACACCCGGCCGCAACCCTGGGAGACG
TCCCAGGGACTTTGGGGGCCGTTTTTGTGGCCCGACCTGAGGAAGGGAGTCGATGTGGAATCCGACCCCG
TCAGGATATGTGGTTCTGGTAGGAGACGAGAACCTAAAACAGTTCCCGCCTCCGTCTGAATTTTTGCTTT
CGGTTTGGAACCGAAGCCGCGCGTCTTGTCTGCTGCAGCGCTGCAGCATCGTTCTGTGTTGTCTCTGTCT
GACTGTGTTTCTGTATTTGTCTGAAAATTAGGGCCAGACTGTTACCACTCCCTTAAGTTTGACCTTAGAT
CACTGGAAAGATGTCGAGCGGCTCGCTCACAACCAGTCGGTAGATGTCAAGAAGAGACGTTGGGTTACCT
TCTGCTCTGCAGAATGGCCAACCTTTAACGTCGGATGGCCGCGAGACGGCACCTTTAACCGAGACCTCAT
CACCCAGGTTAAGATCAAGGTCTTTTCACCTGGCCCGCATGGACACCCAGACCAGGTCCCCTACATCGTG
ACCTGGGAAGCCTTGGCTTTTGACCCCCCTCCCTGGGTCAAGCCCTTTGTACACCCTAAGCCTCCGCCTC
CTCTTCTTCCATCCGCGCCGTCTCTCCCCCTTGAACCTCCTCTTTCGACCCCGCCTCAATCCTCCCTTTA
TCCAGCCCTCACTCCTTCTCTAGGCGCCGGCCGGATCAATTCGCCAGCACAGTGGTCGAATCGAATTCCT
GCAGCCCGGGGGATCCACTAGTTCTAGAGCGGCCGCCACCGCGGTGGAGCTCGAATTGACGCGTCCTCGG
TACCGGGCCCCCCCTCGAGGTCGACGGTATCGATAAGCTTGATTCGACCCTGTGGAATGTGTGTCAGTTA
GGGTGTGGAAAGTCCCCAGGCTCCCCAGCAGGCAGAAGTATGCAAAGCATGCATCTCAATTAGTCAGCAA
CCAGGTGTGGAAAGTCCCCAGGCTCCCCAGCAGGCAGAAGTATGCAAAGCATGCATCTCAATTAGTCAGC
AACCATAGTCCCGCCCCTAACTCCGCCCATCCCGCCCCTAACTCCGCCCAGTTCCGCCCATTCTCCGCCC
CATGGCTGACTAATTTTTTTTATTTATGCAGAGGCCGAGGCCGCCTCGGCCTCTGAGCTATTCCAGAAGT
AGTGAGGAGGCTTTTTTGGAGGCCTAGGCTTTTGCAAAAGCTAGCTTGCCAGCTGGGGCGCCCTCTGGTA
AGGTTGGGAAGCCCTGCAGATCTGATCCCGGGGGGCAATGAGATATGAAAAAGCCTGAACTCACCGCGAC
GTCTGTCGAGAAGTTTCTGATCGAAAAGTTCGACAGCGTCTCCGACCTGATGCAGCTCTCGGAGGGCGAA
GAATCTCGTGCTTTCAGCTTCGATGTAGGAGGGCGTGGATATGTCCTGCGGGTAAATAGCTGCGCCGATG
GTTTCTACAAAGATCGTTATGTTTATCGGCACTTTGCATCGGCCGCGCTCCCGATTCCGGAAGTGCTTGA
CATTGGGGAATTTAGCGAGAGCCTGACCTATTGCATCTCCCGCCGTGCACAGGGTGTCACGTTGCAAGAC
CTGCCTGAAACCGAACTGCCCGCTGTTCTGCAGCCGGTCGCGGAGGCCATGGATGCGATCGCTGCGGCCG
ATCTTAGCCAGACGAGCGGGTTCGGCCCATTCGGACCGCAAGGAATCGGTCAATACACTACATGGCGTGA
TTTCATATGCGCGATTGCTGATCCCCATGTGTATCACTGGCAAACTGTGATGGACGACACCGTCAGTGCG
TCCGTCGCGCAGGCTCTCGATGAGCTGATGCTTTGGGCCGAGGACTGCCCCGAAGTCCGGCACCTCGTGC
ACGCGGATTTCGGCTCCAACAATGTCCTGACGGACAATGGCCGCATAACAGCGGTCATTGACTGGAGCGA
GGCGATGTTCGGGGATTCCCAATACGAGGTCGCCAACATCTTCTTCTGGAGGCCGTGGTTGGCTTGTATG
GAGCAGCAGACGCGCTACTTCGAGCGGAGGCATCCGGAGCTTGCAGGATCGCCGCGGCTCCGGGCGTATA
TGCTCCGCATTGGTCTTGACCAACTCTATCAGAGCTTGGTTGACGGCAATTTCGATGATGCAGCTTGGGC
GCAGGGTCGATGCGACGCAATCGTCCGATCCGGAGCCGGGACTGTCGGGCGTACACAAATCGCCCGCAGA
AGCGCGGCCGTCTGGACCGATGGCTGTGTAGAAGTACTCGCCGATAGTGGAAACCGACGCCCCAGCACTC
GTCCGAGGGCAAAGGAATAGAGTAGATGCCGACCGGGATCTATCGCGATAAAATAAAAGATTTTATTTAG
TCTCCAGAAAAAGGGGGGAATGAAAGACCCCACCTGTAGGTTTGGCAAGCTAGCTTAAGTAACGCCATTT
TGCAAGGCATGGAAAAATACATAACTGAGAATAGAGAAGTTCAGATCAAGGTCAGGAACAGATGGAACAG
CTGAATATGGGCCAAACAGGATATCTGTGGTAAGCAGTTCCTGCCCCGGCTCAGGGCCAAGAACAGATGG
AACAGCTGAATATGGGCCAAACAGGATATCTGTGGTAAGCAGTTCCTGCCCCGGCTCAGGGCCAAGAACA
GATGGTCCCCAGATGCGGTCCAGCCCTCAGCAGTTTCTAGAGAACCATCAGATGTTTCCAGGGTGCCCCA
AGGACCTGAAATGACCCTGTGCCTTATTTGAACTAACCAATCAGTTCGCTTCTCGCTTCTGTTCGCGCGC
TTCTGCTCCCCGAGCTCAATAAAAGAGCCCACAACCCCTCACTCGGGGCGCCAGTCCTCCGATTGACTGA
GTCGCCCGGGTACCCGTGTATCCAATAAACCCTCTTGCAGTTGCATCCGACTTGTGGTCTCGCTGTTCCT
TGGGAGGGTCTCCTCTGAGTGATTGACTACCCGTCAGCGGGGGTCTTTCATTTCCGACTTGTGGTCTCGC
TGCCTTGGGAGGGTCTCCTCTGAGTGATTGACTACCCGTCAGCGGGGGTCTTCACATGCAGCATGTATCA
AAATTAATTTGGTTTTTTTTCTTAAGTATTTACATTAAATGGCCATAGTTGCATTAATGAATCGGCCAAC
GCGCGGGGAGAGGCGGTTTGCGTATTGGCGCTCTTCCGCTTCCTCGCTCACTGACTCGCTGCGCTCGGTC
GTTCGGCTGCGGCGAGCGGTATCAGCTCACTCAAAGGCGGTAATACGGTTATCCACAGAATCAGGGGATA
ACGCAGGAAAGAACATGTGAGCAAAAGGCCAGCAAAAGGCCAGGAACCGTAAAAAGGCCGCGTTGCTGGC
GTTTTTCCATAGGCTCCGCCCCCCTGACGAGCATCACAAAAATCGACGCTCAAGTCAGAGGTGGCGAAAC
CCGACAGGACTATAAAGATACCAGGCGTTTCCCCCTGGAAGCTCCCTCGTGCGCTCTCCTGTTCCGACCC
TGCCGCTTACCGGATACCTGTCCGCCTTTCTCCCTTCGGGAAGCGTGGCGCTTTCTCATAGCTCACGCTG
TAGGTATCTCAGTTCGGTGTAGGTCGTTCGCTCCAAGCTGGGCTGTGTGCACGAACCCCCCGTTCAGCCC
GACCGCTGCGCCTTATCCGGTAACTATCGTCTTGAGTCCAACCCGGTAAGACACGACTTATCGCCACTGG
CAGCAGCCACTGGTAACAGGATTAGCAGAGCGAGGTATGTAGGCGGTGCTACAGAGTTCTTGAAGTGGTG
GCCTAACTACGGCTACACTAGAAGGACAGTATTTGGTATCTGCGCTCTGCTGAAGCCAGTTACCTTCGGA
AAAAGAGTTGGTAGCTCTTGATCCGGCAAACAAACCACCGCTGGTAGCGGTGGTTTTTTTGTTTGCAAGC
AGCAGATTACGCGCAGAAAAAAAGGATCTCAAGAAGATCCTTTGATCTTTTCTACGGGGTCTGACGCTCA
GTGGAACGAAAACTCACGTTAAGGGATTTTGGTCATGAGATTATCAAAAAGGATCTTCACCTAGATCCTT
TTAAATTAAAAATGAAGTTTGCGGCCGGCCGCAAATCAATCTAAAGTATATATGAGTAAACTTGGTCTGA
CAGTTACCAATGCTTAATCAGTGAGGCACCTATCTCAGCGATCTGTCTATTTCGTTCATCCATAGTTGCC
TGACTCCCCGTCGTGTAGATAACTACGATACGGGAGGGCTTACCATCTGGCCCCAGTGCTGCAATGATAC
CGCGAGACCCACGCTCACCGGCTCCAGATTTATCAGCAATAAACCAGCCAGCCGGAAGGGCCGAGCGCAG
AAGTGGTCCTGCAACTTTATCCGCCTCCATCCAGTCTATTAATTGTTGCCGGGAAGCTAGAGTAAGTAGT
TCGCCAGTTAATAGTTTGCGCAACGTTGTTGCCATTGCTACAGGCATCGTGGTGTCACGCTCGTCGTTTG
GTATGGCTTCATTCAGCTCCGGTTCCCAACGATCAAGGCGAGTTACATGATCCCCCATGTTGTGCAAAAA
AGCGGTTAGCTCCTTCGGTCCTCCGATCGTTGTCAGAAGTAAGTTGGCCGCAGTGTTATCACTCATGGTT
ATGGCAGCACTGCATAATTCTCTTACTGTCATGCCATCCGTAAGATGCTTTTCTGTGACTGGTGAGTACT
CAACCAAGTCATTCTGAGAATAGTGTATGCGGCGACCGAGTTGCTCTTGCCCGGCGTCAATACGGGATAA
TACCGCGCCACATAGCAGAACTTTAAAAGTGCTCATCATTGGAAAACGTTCTTCGGGGCGAAAACTCTCA
AGGATCTTACCGCTGTTGAGATCCAGTTCGATGTAACCCACTCGTGCACCCAACTGATCTTCAGCATCTT
TTACTTTCACCAGCGTTTCTGGGTGAGCAAAAACAGGAAGGCAAAATGCCGCAAAAAAGGGAATAAGGGC
GACACGGAAATGTTGAATACTCATACTCTTCCTTTTTCAATATTATTGAAGCATTTATCAGGGTTATTGT
CTCATGAGCGGATACATATTTGAATGTATTTAGAAAAATAAACAAATAGGGGTTCCGCGCACATTTCCCC
GAAAAGTGCCAC
