>Addgene plasmid #46878 | pMA1662 | addgene partial sequence | sequence record 68754 | pBabe5 5'-CTTTATCCAGCCCTCAC-3'
ATTCGCCAGCACAGTGGTCGAATCGAATTCCTGCAGCCCGGGGGATCCACTAGTTCTAGAGCGGCCGCCA
CCGCGGTGGAGCTCGAATTGACGCGTCCTCGGTACCGGGCCCCCCCTCGAGGTCGACGGTATCGATAAGC
TTGATTCGACCCTGTGGAATGTGTGTCAGTTAGGGTGTGGAAAGTCCCCAGGCTCCCCAGCAGGCAGAAG
TATGCAAAGCATGCATCTCAATTAGTCAGCAACCAGGTGTGGAAAGTCCCCAGGCTCCCCAGCAGGCAGA
AGTATGCAAAGCATGCATCTCAATTAGTCAGCAACCATAGTCCCGCCCCTAACTCCGCCCATCCCGCCCC
TAACTCCGCCCAGTTCCGCCCATTCTCCGCCCCATGGCTGACTAATTTTTTTTATTTATGCAGAGGCCGA
GGCCGCCTCGGCCTCTGAGCTATTCCAGAAGTAGTGAGGAGGCTTTTTTGGAGGCCTAGGCTTTTGCAAA
AAGCTAGCTTGCCAGCTGGGGCGCCCTCTGGTAAGGTTGGGAAGCCCTGCAGATCTGATCCCGGGGGGCA
ATGAGATATGAAAAAGCCT
