>Addgene plasmid #46878 | pMA1662 | addgene partial sequence | sequence record 71463 | SV40pro-F 5'-TATTTATGCAGAGGCCGAGG-3'
TTTTTTGGAGGCCTAGGCTTTTGCAAAAAGCTAGCTTGCCAGCTGGGGCGCCCTCTGGTAAGGTTGGGAA
GCCCTGCAGATCTGATCCCGGGGGGCAATGAGATATGAAAAAGCCTGAACTCACCGCGACGTCTGTCGAG
AAGTTTCTGATCGAAAAGTTCGACAGCGTCTCCGACCTGATGCAGCTCTCGGAGGGCGAAGAATCTCGTG
CTTTCAGCTTCGATGTAGGAGGGCGTGGATATGTCCTGCGGGTAAATAGCTGCGCCGATGGTTTCTACAA
AGATCGTTATGTTTATCGGCACTTTGCATCGGCCGCGCTCCCGATTCCGGAAGTGCTTGACATTGGGGAA
TTTAGCGAGAGCCTGACCTATTGCATCTCCCGCCGTGCACAGGGTGTCACGTTGCAAGACCTGCCTGAAA
CCGAACTGCCCGCTGTTCTGCAGCCGGTCGCGGAGGCCATGGATGCGATCGCTGCGGCCGATCTTAGCCA
GACGAGCGGGTTCGGCCCATTCGGACCGCAAGGAATCGGTCAATACACTACATGGCGTGATTTCATATGC
GCGATTGCTGATCCCCATGTGTATCACTGGCAAACTGTGATGGACGACACCGTCAGTGCGTCCGTCGCGC
AGGCTCTCGATGAGCTGATGCTTTGGGCCGAGGACTGCCCCGAAGTCCGGCACCTCGTGCACGCGGATTT
CGGCTCCAACAATGTCCTGACGGACAATGGCCGCATAACAGCGGTCATTGACTGGAGCGAGGCGATGTTC
GGGGATTCCCAATACGAGGTCGCCAACATCTTCTTCTGGAGGCCGTGGTTGGCTTGTATGGAGCAGCAGA
CGCGCTACTTCGAGCGGAGGCATCCGGAGCTTGCAGGATCGCCGCGGCTCCGGGCGTATATGCTCCGCAT
TGGTCTTGACCAACTCTATC
